>Addgene plasmid #76867 | TPR gRNA (BRDN0001146395) | addgene full sequence | sequence record 186662 | Addgene Assembled Sequence
CCCGGGTGCAAAGATGGATAAAGTTTTAAACAGAGAGGAATCTTTGCAGCTAATGGACCTTCTAGGTCTT
GAAAGGAGTGGGAATTGGCTCCGGTGCCCGTCAGTGGGCAGAGCGCACATCGCCCACAGTCCCCGAGAAG
TTGGGGGGAGGGGTCGGCAATTGATCCGGTGCCTAGAGAAGGTGGCGCGGGGTAAACTGGGAAAGTGATG
TCGTGTACTGGCTCCGCCTTTTTCCCGAGGGTGGGGGAGAACCGTATATAAGTGCAGTAGTCGCCGTGAA
CGTTCTTTTTCGCAACGGGTTTGCCGCCAGAACACAGGTAAGTGCCGTGTGTGGTTCCCGCGGGCCTGGC
CTCTTTACGGGTTATGGCCCTTGCGTGCCTTGAATTACTTCCACCTGGCTGCAGTACGTGATTCTTGATC
CCGAGCTTCGGGTTGGAAGTGGGTGGGAGAGTTCGAGGCCTTGCGCTTAAGGAGCCCCTTCGCCTCGTGC
TTGAGTTGAGGCCTGGCCTGGGCGCTGGGGCCGCCGCGTGCGAATCTGGTGGCACCTTCGCGCCTGTCTC
GCTGCTTTCGATAAGTCTCTAGCCATTTAAAATTTTTGATGACCTGCTGCGACGCTTTTTTTCTGGCAAG
ATAGTCTTGTAAATGCGGGCCAAGATCTGCACACTGGTATTTCGGTTTTTGGGGCCGCGGGCGGCGACGG
GGCCCGTGCGTCCCAGCGCACATGTTCGGCGAGGCGGGGCCTGCGAGCGCGGCCACCGAGAATCGGACGG
GGGTAGTCTCAAGCTGGCCGGCCTGCTCTGGTGCCTGGCCTCGCGCCGCCGTGTATCGCCCCGCCCTGGG
CGGCAAGGCTGGCCCGGTCGGCACCAGTTGCGTGAGCGGAAAGATGGCCGCTTCCCGGCCCTGCTGCAGG
GAGCTCAAAATGGAGGACGCGGCGCTCGGGAGAGCGGGCGGGTGAGTCACCCACACAAAGGAAAAGGGCC
TTTCCGTCCTCAGCCGTCGCTTCATGTGACTCCACGGAGTACCGGGCGCCGTCCAGGCACCTCGATTAGT
TCTCGAGCTTTTGGAGTACGTCGTCTTTAGGTTGGGGGGAGGGGTTTTATGCGATGGAGTTTCCCCACAC
TGAGTGGGTGGAGACTGAAGTTAGGCCAGCTTGGCACTTGATGTAATTCTCCTTGGAATTTGCCCTTTTT
GAGTTTGGATCTTGGTTCATTCTCAAGCCTCAGACAGTGGTTCAAAGTTTTTTTCTTCCATTTCAGGTGT
CGTGACGTACGGCCACCATGACCGAGTACAAGCCCACGGTGCGCCTCGCCACCCGCGACGACGTCCCCAG
GGCCGTACGCACCCTCGCCGCCGCGTTCGCCGACTACCCCGCCACGCGCCACACCGTCGATCCGGACCGC
CACATCGAGCGGGTCACCGAGCTGCAAGAACTCTTCCTCACGCGCGTCGGGCTCGACATCGGCAAGGTGT
GGGTCGCGGACGACGGCGCCGCCGTGGCGGTCTGGACCACGCCGGAGAGCGTCGAAGCGGGGGCGGTGTT
CGCCGAGATCGGCCCGCGCATGGCCGAGTTGAGCGGTTCCCGGCTGGCCGCGCAGCAACAGATGGAAGGC
CTCCTGGCGCCGCACCGGCCCAAGGAGCCCGCGTGGTTCCTGGCCACCGTCGGAGTCTCGCCCGACCACC
AGGGCAAGGGTCTGGGCAGCGCCGTCGTGCTCCCCGGAGTGGAGGCGGCCGAGCGCGCCGGGGTGCCCGC
CTTCCTGGAGACCTCCGCGCCCCGCAACCTCCCCTTCTACGAGCGGCTCGGCTTCACCGTCACCGCCGAC
GTCGAGGTGCCCGAAGGACCGCGCACCTGGTGCATGACCCGCAAGCCCGGTGCCTGAACGCGTTAAGTCG
ACAATCAACCTCTGGATTACAAAATTTGTGAAAGATTGACTGGTATTCTTAACTATGTTGCTCCTTTTAC
GCTATGTGGATACGCTGCTTTAATGCCTTTGTATCATGCTATTGCTTCCCGTATGGCTTTCATTTTCTCC
TCCTTGTATAAATCCTGGTTGCTGTCTCTTTATGAGGAGTTGTGGCCCGTTGTCAGGCAACGTGGCGTGG
TGTGCACTGTGTTTGCTGACGCAACCCCCACTGGTTGGGGCATTGCCACCACCTGTCAGCTCCTTTCCGG
GACTTTCGCTTTCCCCCTCCCTATTGCCACGGCGGAACTCATCGCCGCCTGCCTTGCCCGCTGCTGGACA
GGGGCTCGGCTGTTGGGCACTGACAATTCCGTGGTGTTGTCGGGGAAATCATCGTCCTTTCCTTGGCTGC
TCGCCTGTGTTGCCACCTGGATTCTGCGCGGGACGTCCTTCTGCTACGTCCCTTCGGCCCTCAATCCAGC
GGACCTTCCTTCCCGCGGCCTGCTGCCGGCTCTGCGGCCTCTTCCGCGTCTTCGCCTTCGCCCTCAGACG
AGTCGGATCTCCCTTTGGGCCGCCTCCCCGCGTCGACTTTAAGACCAATGACTTACAAGGCAGCTGTAGA
TCTTAGCCACTTTTTAAAAGAAAAGGGGGGACTGGAAGGGCTAATTCACTCCCAACGAAGACAAGATCTG
CTTTTTGCTTGTACTGGGTCTCTCTGGTTAGACCAGATCTGAGCCTGGGAGCTCTCTGGCTAACTAGGGA
ACCCACTGCTTAAGCCTCAATAAAGCTTGCCTTGAGTGCTTCAAGTAGTGTGTGCCCGTCTGTTGTGTGA
CTCTGGTAACTAGAGATCCCTCAGACCCTTTTAGTCAGTGTGGAAAATCTCTAGCAGTACGTATAGTAGT
TCATGTCATCTTATTATTCAGTATTTATAACTTGCAAAGAAATGAATATCAGAGAGTGAGAGGAACTTGT
TTATTGCAGCTTATAATGGTTACAAATAAAGCAATAGCATCACAAATTTCACAAATAAAGCATTTTTTTC
ACTGCATTCTAGTTGTGGTTTGTCCAAACTCATCAATGTATCTTATCATGTCTGGCTCTAGCTATCCCGC
CCCTAACTCCGCCCATCCCGCCCCTAACTCCGCCCAGTTCCGCCCATTCTCCGCCCCATGGCTGACTAAT
TTTTTTTATTTATGCAGAGGCCGAGGCCGCCTCGGCCTCTGAGCTATTCCAGAAGTAGTGAGGAGGCTTT
TTTGGAGGCCTAGGGACGTACCCAATTCGCCCTATAGTGAGTCGTATTACGCGCGCTCACTGGCCGTCGT
TTTACAACGTCGTGACTGGGAAAACCCTGGCGTTACCCAACTTAATCGCCTTGCAGCACATCCCCCTTTC
GCCAGCTGGCGTAATAGCGAAGAGGCCCGCACCGATCGCCCTTCCCAACAGTTGCGCAGCCTGAATGGCG
AATGGG
[124 nt withheld, positions 3367-3490]
C
[91 nt withheld, positions 3492-3582]
A
[49 nt withheld, positions 3584-3632]
CCTTTGACGTTGGAGTCCACGTTCTTT
[37 nt withheld, positions 3660-3696]
ACCCTATCTCGGTCTATTCTTTTGATTTATAAGGGATTTTGCCGATTTCGGCCTATTGGTTAAAAAATGA
GCTGATTTAACAAAAATTTAACGCGAATTTTAACAAAATATTAACGCTTACAATTTAGGTGGCACTTTTC
GGGGAAATGTGCGCGGAACCCCTATTTGTTTATTTTTCTAAATACATTCAAATATGTATCCGCTCATGAG
ACAATAACCCTGATAAATGCTTCAATAATATTGAAAAAGGAAGAGTATGAGTATTCAACATTTCCGTGTC
GCCCTTATTCCCTTTTTTGCGGCATTTTGCCTTCCTGTTTTTGCTCACCCAGAAACGCTGGTGAAAGTAA
AAGATGCTGAAGATCAGTTGGGTGCACGAGTGGGTTACATCGAACTGGATCTCAACAGCGGTAAGATCCT
TGAGAGTTTTCGCCCCGAAGAACGTTTTCCAATGATGAGCACTTTTAAAGTTCTGCTATGTGGCGCGGTA
TTATCCCGTATTGACGCCGGGCAAGAGCAACTCGGTCGCCGCATACACTATTCTCAGAATGACTTGGTTG
AGTACTCACCAGTCACAGAAAAGCATCTTACGGATGGCATGACAGTAAGAGAATTATGCAGTGCTGCCAT
AACCATGAGTGATAACACTGCGGCCAACTTACTTCTGACAACGATCGGAGGACCGAAGGAGCTAACCGCT
TTTTTGCACAACATGGGGGATCATGTAACTCGCCTTGATCGTTGGGAACCGGAGCTGAATGAAGCCATAC
CAAACGACGAGCGTGACACCACGATGCCTGTAGCAATGGCAACAACGTTGCGCAAACTATTAACTGGCGA
ACTACTTACTCTAGCTTCCCGGCAACAATTAATAGACTGGATGGAGGCGGATAAAGTTGCAGGACCACTT
CTGCGCTCGGCCCTTCCGGCTGGCTGGTTTATTGCTGATAAATCTGGAGCCGGTGAGCGTGGGTCTCGCG
GTATCATTGCAGCACTGGGGCCAGATGGTAAGCCCTCCCGTATCGTAGTTATCTACACGACGGGGAGTCA
GGCAACTATGGATGAACGAAATAGACAGATCGCTGAGATAGGTGCCTCACTGATTAAGCATTGGTAACTG
TCAGACCAAGTTTACTCATATATACTTTAGATTGATTTAAAACTTCATTTTTAATTTAAAAGGATCTAGG
TGAAGATCCTTTTTGATAATCTCATGACCAAAATCCCTTAACGTGAGTTTTCGTTCCACTGAGCGTCAGA
CCCCGTAGAAAAGATCAAAGGATCTTCTTGAGATCCTTTTTTTCTGCGCGTAATCTGCTGCTTGCAAACA
AAAAAACCACCGCTACCAGCGGTGGTTTGTTTGCCGGATCAAGAGCTACCAACTCTTTTTCCGAAGGTAA
CTGGCTTCAGCAGAGCGCAGATACCAAATACTGTTCTTCTAGTGTAGCCGTAGTTAGGCCACCACTTCAA
GAACTCTGTAGCACCGCCTACATACCTCGCTCTGCTAATCCTGTTACCAGTGGCTGCTGCCAGTGGCGAT
AAGTCGTGTCTTACCGGGTTGGACTCAAGACGATAGTTACCGGATAAGGCGCAGCGGTCGGGCTGAACGG
GGGGTTCGTGCACACAGCCCAGCTTGGAGCGAACGACCTACACCGAACTGAGATACCTACAGCGTGAGCT
ATGAGAAAGCGCCACGCTTCCCGAAGGGAGAAAGGCGGACAGGTATCCGGTAAGCGGCAGGGTCGGAACA
GGAGAGCGCACGAGGGAGCTTCCAGGGGGAAACGCCTGGTATCTTTATAGTCCTGTCGGGTTTCGCCACC
TCTGACTTGAGCGTCGATTTTTGTGATGCTCGTCAGGGGGGCGGAGCCTATGGAAAAACGCCAGCAACGC
GGCCTTTTTACGGTTCCTGGCCTTTTGCTGGCCTTTTGCTCACATGTTCTTTCCTGCGTTATCCCCTGAT
TCTGTGGATAACCGTATTACCGCCTTTGAGTGAGCTGATACCGCTCGCCGCAGCCGAACGACCGAGCGCA
GCGAGTCAGTGAGCGAGGAAGCGGAAGAGCGCCCAATACGCAAACCGCCTCTCCCCGCGCGTTGGCCGAT
TCATTAATGCAGCTGGCACGACAGGTTTCCCGACTGGAAAGCGGGCAGTGAGCGCAACGCAATTAATGTG
AGTTAGCTCACTCATTAGGCACCCCAGGCTTTACACTTTATGCTTCCGGCTCGTATGTTGTGTGGAATTG
TGAGCGGATAACAATTTCACACAGGAAACAGCTATGACCATGATTACGCCAAGCGCGCAATTAACCCTCA
CTAAAGGGAACAAAAGCTGGAGCTGCAAGCTTAATGTAGTCTTATGCAATACTCTTGTAGTCTTGCAACA
TGGTAACGATGAGTTAGCAACATGCCTTACAAGGAGAGAAAAAGCACCGTGCATGCCGATTGGTGGAAGT
AAGGTGGTACGATCGTGCCTTATTAGGAAGGCAACAGACGGGTCTGACATGGATTGGACGAACCACTGAA
TTGCCGCATTGCAGAGATATTGTATTTAAGTGCCTAGCTCGATACATAAACGGGTCTCTCTGGTTAGACC
AGATCTGAGCCTGGGAGCTCTCTGGCTAACTAGGGAACCCACTGCTTAAGCCTCAATAAAGCTTGCCTTG
AGTGCTTCAAGTAGTGTGTGCCCGTCTGTTGTGTGACTCTGGTAACTAGAGATCCCTCAGACCCTTTTAG
TCAGTGTGGAAAATCTCTAGCAGTGGCGCCCGAACAGGGACTTGAAAGCGAAAGGGAAACCAGAGGAGCT
CTCTCGACGCAGGACTCGGCTTGCTGAAGCGCGCACGGCAAGAGGCGAGGGGCGGCGACTGGTGAGTACG
CCAAAAATTTTGACTAGCGGAGGCTAGAAGGAGAGAGATGGGTGCGAGAGCGTCAGTATTAAGCGGGGGA
GAATTAGATCGCGATGGGAAAAAATTCGGTTAAGGCCAGGGGGAAAGAAAAAATATAAATTAAAACATAT
AGTATGGGCAAGCAGGGAGCTAGAACGATTCGCAGTTAATCCTGGCCTGTTAGAAACATCAGAAGGCTGT
AGACAAATACTGGGACAGCTACAACCATCCCTTCAGACAGGATCAGAAGAACTTAGATCATTATATAATA
CAGTAGCAACCCTCTATTGTGTGCATCAAAGGATAGAGATAAAAGACACCAAGGAAGCTTTAGACAAGAT
AGAGGAAGAGCAAAACAAAAGTAAGACCACCGCACAGCAAGCGGCCGCTGATCTTCAGACCTGGAGGAGG
AGATATGAGGGACAATTGGAGAAGTGAATTATATAAATATAAAGTAGTAAAAATTGAACCATTAGGAGTA
GCACCCACCAAGGCAAAGAGAAGAGTGGTGCAGAGAGAAAAAAGAGCAGTGGGAATAGGAGCTTTGTTCC
TTGGGTTCTTGGGAGCAGCAGGAAGCACTATGGGCGCAGCGTCAATGACGCTGACGGTACAGGCCAGACA
ATTATTGTCTGGTATAGTGCAGCAGCAGAACAATTTGCTGAGGGCTATTGAGGCGCAACAGCATCTGTTG
CAACTCACAGTCTGGGGCATCAAGCAGCTCCAGGCAAGAATCCTGGCTGTGGAAAGATACCTAAAGGATC
AACAGCTCCTGGGGATTTGGGGTTGCTCTGGAAAACTCATTTGCACCACTGCTGTGCCTTGGAATGCTAG
TTGGAGTAATAAATCTCTGGAACAGATTTGGAATCACACGACCTGGATGGAGTGGGACAGAGAAATTAAC
AATTACACAAGCTTAATACACTCCTTAATTGAAGAATCGCAAAACCAGCAAGAAAAGAATGAACAAGAAT
TATTGGAATTAGATAAATGGGCAAGTTTGTGGAATTGGTTTAACATAACAAATTGGCTGTGGTATATAAA
ATTATTCATAATGATAGTAGGAGGCTTGGTAGGTTTAAGAATAGTTTTTGCTGTACTTTCTATAGTGAAT
AGAGTTAGGCAGGGATATTCACCATTATCGTTTCAGACCCACCTCCCAACCCCGAGGGGACCCAGAGAGG
GCCTATTTCCCATGATTCCTTCATATTTGCATATACGATACAAGGCTGTTAGAGAGATAATTAGAATTAA
TTTGACTGTAAACACAAAGATATTAGTACAAAATACGTGACGTAGAAAGTAATAATTTCTTGGGTAGTTT
GCAGTTTTAAAATTATGTTTTAAAATGGACTATCATATGCTTACCGTAACTTGAAAGTATTTCGATTTCT
TGGCTTTATATATCTTGTGGAAAGGACGAAACACCGTAGAAGAGGATGTCAAACGTGTTTTAGAGCTAGA
AATAGCAAGTTAAAATAAGGCTAGTCCGTTATCAACTTGAAAAAGTGGCACCGAGTCGGTGCTTTTTTAA
GCTTGGCGTAACTAGATCTTGAGACAAATGGCAGTATTCATCCACAATTTTAAAAGAAAAGGGGGGATTG
GGGGGTACAGTGCAGGGGAAAGAATAGTAGACATAATAGCAACAGACATACAAACTAAAGAATTACAAAA
ACAAATTACAAAAATTCAAAATTTTCGGGTTTATTACAGGGACAGCAGAGATCCACTTTGGCGCCGGCTC
GAGGGGG
Features (pLannotate 1.2.2; 29 found; start..end, strand, type, name):
     14..80      +  CDS            small t antigen (fragment): SV40 (simian virus 40) small t antigen
    106..317     +  promoter       EF-1α core promoter: core promoter for human elongation factor EF-1α
    318..1256    +  intron         EF-1α intron A: intron upstream of the start codon of human EF-1α
   1278..1877    +  CDS            PuroR (fragment): puromycin N-acetyltransferase; pac from Streptomyces; confers resistance to puromycin
   1893..2481    +  misc_feature   WPRE: woodchuck hepatitis virus posttranscriptional regulatory element
   2532..2551    +  misc_feature   cPPT/CTS (fragment): central polypurine tract and central termination sequence of HIV-1
   2553..2786    +  LTR            3' LTR (ΔU3): self-inactivating 3' long terminal repeat (LTR) from HIV-1
   2864..2985    +  polyA_signal   SV40 poly(A) signal: SV40 polyadenylation signal
   3025..3160    +  rep_origin     SV40 ori: SV40 origin of replication
   3181..3199    -  promoter       T7 promoter: promoter for bacteriophage T7 RNA polymerase
   3207..3362    +  CDS            lacZα (fragment): LacZα fragment of β-galactosidase; lacZ fragment
   3367..3795    +  rep_origin     f1 ori (sequence partly withheld): f1 bacteriophage origin of replication; arrow indicates direction of (+) strand synthesis
   3848..3952    +  promoter       AmpR promoter: bla
   3953..4813    +  CDS            AmpR: β-lactamase; bla; confers resistance to ampicillin, carbenicillin, and related antibiotics
   4984..5572    +  rep_origin     ori: high-copy-number ColE1/pMB1/pBR322/pUC origin of replication
   5755..5847    +  CDS            lacI (fragment): lac repressor; lacI; The lac repressor binds to the lac operator to inhibit transcription in E. coli. This inhibition can be relieved by adding lactose or isopropyl-β-D-thiogalactopyranoside (IPTG).
   5860..5881    +  protein_bind   CAP binding site: CAP binding activates transcription in the presence of cAMP. E. coli catabolite activator protein
   5896..5926    +  promoter       lac promoter: promoter for the E. coli lac operon
   5934..5950    +  protein_bind   lac operator: The lac repressor binds to the lac operator to inhibit transcription in E. coli. This inhibition can be relieved by adding lactose or isopropyl-β-D-thiogalactopyranoside (IPTG). lac repressor encoded by lacI
   5995..6013    +  promoter       T3 promoter: promoter for bacteriophage T3 RNA polymerase
   6041..6267    +  promoter       RSV promoter: Rous sarcoma virus enhancer/promoter
   6268..6448    +  LTR            5' LTR (truncated): truncated 5' long terminal repeat (LTR) from HIV-1
   6495..6620    +  misc_feature   HIV-1 Ψ: packaging signal of human immunodeficiency virus type 1
   6604..6967    +  CDS            HIV-1 gag (fragment): gag protein from human immunodeficiency virus 1; gag
   7113..7346    +  misc_feature   RRE: The Rev response element (RRE) of HIV-1 allows for Rev-dependent mRNA export from the nucleus to the cytoplasm.
   7723..7749    +  CDS            Rev (fragment): human immunodeficiency virus 1 (HIV-1) Rev protein; rev; enhances nuclear export of unspliced and incompletely spliced viral mRNAs
   7753..7993    +  promoter       U6 promoter: RNA polymerase III promoter for human U6 snRNA
   8023..8098    +  misc_RNA       gRNA scaffold: guide RNA scaffold for the Streptococcus pyogenes CRISPR/Cas9 system
   8154..8271    +  misc_feature   cPPT/CTS: central polypurine tract and central termination sequence of HIV-1
