[The description below was written by a language model from this plasmid's Addgene catalogue record and pLannotate feature annotations shown in this document.]
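Description:
TPR gRNA (BRDN0001146395) is a third-generation lentiviral CRISPR guide plasmid built on the lentiGuide-Puro backbone, carrying a single guide RNA directed against human TPR (designed against the NM_003292.2 reference transcript). The assembled sequence is 8,323 nt. In bacteria it is maintained as a high-copy plasmid through a ColE1/pUC-type origin and selected with ampicillin via the β-lactamase gene. An f1 origin, SV40 origin and remnants of lac and phage-promoter sequences are also annotated in the backbone.

The lentiviral transfer cassette begins with an RSV promoter fused to a truncated HIV-1 5' LTR, which makes genomic RNA production Tat-independent. This is followed by the Ψ packaging signal with a gag fragment and the Rev response element for Rev-dependent nuclear export. Inside the proviral region, a human U6 RNA polymerase III promoter drives the targeting spacer joined to the Streptococcus pyogenes Cas9 gRNA scaffold. A cPPT/CTS element sits downstream of it, which aids nuclear import of the viral genome. A separate EF-1α core promoter with its intron A expresses puromycin N-acetyltransferase for selection of transduced mammalian cells, and a WPRE boosts transcript expression. The cassette ends in a ΔU3 self-inactivating 3' LTR, followed by an SV40 polyadenylation signal.

The plasmid does not encode Cas9, so it must be paired with a separate Cas9 vector such as lentiCas9-Blast or used in cells that already express the nuclease. It belongs to a human kinome gRNA collection associated with optimized sgRNA design rules, and it is suited to Cas9-mediated disruption of TPR in human cells after lentiviral delivery and puromycin selection.
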