Addgene plasmid #76867: TPR gRNA (BRDN0001146395)
Purpose: 3rd generation lentiviral gRNA plasmid targeting human TPR
Depositing lab: John Doench & David Root. Depositing organization: Broad Institute. Publication: Optimized sgRNA design to maximize activity and minimize off-target effects of CRISPR-Cas9. Doench JG, Fusi N, Sullender M, Hegde M, Vaimberg EW, Donovan KF, Smith I, Tothova Z, Wilen C, Orchard R, Virgin HW, Listgarten J, Root DE. Nat Biotechnol. 2016 Jan 18. doi: 10.1038/nbt.3437. PubMed 26780180.
Backbone
  Vector backbone: lentiGuide-Puro
  Backbone manufacturer: Zhang Lab (Addgene plasmid # 52963)
  Vector type: Mammalian Expression, Lentiviral, CRISPR
  Selectable markers: Puromycin
Growth in bacteria
  Bacterial resistance: Ampicillin, 100 μg/mL
  Growth temperature: 37°C
  Growth strain: DH5alpha
  Copy number: High Copy
Gene/Insert
  Gene/Insert name: TPR (alt names: TPR; NM_003292.2)
  gRNA/shRNA sequence: TAGAAGAGGATGTCAAACGT
  Species: H. sapiens (human)
  Entrez Gene: TPR (a.k.a. MRT79)
  Promoter: hU6
  Cloning method: Unknown
  Sequencing primers: 5′ U6-F; 3′ pS2-R
Terms and licenses: Academic/Nonprofit Terms; Industry Terms: Not Available to Industry
Depositor comments: The gRNA was designed to target the following Genbank reference sequence(s): NM_003292.2. Note that this plasmid does NOT contain Cas9. It should be used in conjunction with lentiCas9-Blast (Addgene #52962) or otherwise with cell lines already expressing Cas9. Browse the full kinome gRNA library at http://www.addgene.org/pooled-library/broadgpp-human-kinome/ or visit http://www.broadinstitute.org/rnai/public/ for detailed protocols and information.
How to cite: TPR gRNA (BRDN0001146395) was a gift from John Doench & David Root (Addgene plasmid # 76867 ; http://n2t.net/addgene:76867 ; RRID:Addgene_76867)
