>Addgene plasmid #76867 | TPR gRNA (BRDN0001146395) | depositor partial sequence | sequence record 144327 | Target Sequence
TAGAAGAGGATGTCAAACGT
