>Addgene plasmid #76867 | TPR gRNA (BRDN0001146395) | addgene partial sequence | sequence record 186661 | hU6-F
TAGAAAGTAATAATTTCTTGGGTAGTTTGCAGTTTTAAAATTATGTTTTAAAATGGACTATCATATGCTT
ACCGTAACTTGAAAGTATTTCGATTTCTTGGCTTTATATATCTTGTGGAAAGGACGAAACACCGTAGAAG
AGGATGTCAAACGTGTTTTAGAGCTAGAAATAGCAAGTTAAAATAAGGCTAGTCCGTTATCAACTTGAAA
AAGTGGCACCGAGTCGGTGCTTTTTTAAGCTTGGCGTAACTAGATCTTGAGACAAATGGCAGTATTCATC
CACAATTTTAAAAGAAAAGGGGGGATTGGGGGGTACAGTGCAGGGGAAAGAATAGTAGACATAATAGCAA
CAGACATACAAACTAAAGAATTACAAAAACAAATTACAAAAATTCAAAATTTTCGGGTTTATTACAGGGA
CAGCAGAGATCCACTTTGGCGCCGGCTCGAGGGGGCCCGGGTGCAAAGATGGATAAAGTTTTAAACAGAG
AGGAATCTTTGCAGCTAATGGACCTTCTAGGTCTTGAAAGGAGTGGGAATTGGCTCCGGTGCCCGTCAGT
GGGCAGAGCG
